Addgene plasmid #57154: mPA-GFP-PCNA-19-SV40NLS-4
Purpose: Localization: Nucleus, Excitation: 400 / 504, Emission: 515 / 517
Depositing lab: Michael Davidson. Depositing organization: Florida State University, Tallahassee.
Backbone
  Vector backbone: mPA-GFP
  Backbone size w/o insert (bp): 4750
  Vector type: Mammalian Expression
  Selectable markers: Neomycin (select with G418)
Growth in bacteria
  Bacterial resistance: Kanamycin, 50 μg/mL
  Growth temperature: 37°C
  Growth strain: DH5alpha
  Copy number: High Copy
Gene/Insert
  Gene/Insert name: PCNA-19 SV40NLS (alt name: NM_002592.2)
  Species: H. sapiens (human)
  Entrez Gene: PCNA (a.k.a. ATLD2)
  Promoter: CMV
  Tag / fusion protein: mPA-GFP
  Cloning method: Unknown
  Sequencing primers: 5′ CMV-F; 3′ SV40pA-R
Terms and licenses: Academic/Nonprofit Terms; Industry Terms
Depositor comments: . Excitation = 400 / 504; Emission = 515 / 517
How to cite: mPA-GFP-PCNA-19-SV40NLS-4 was a gift from Michael Davidson (Addgene plasmid # 57154 ; http://n2t.net/addgene:57154 ; RRID:Addgene_57154)
