[The description below was written by a language model from this plasmid's Addgene catalogue record.]
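Description:
mPA-GFP-PCNA-19-SV40NLS-4 is a mammalian expression plasmid built on an mPA-GFP backbone of about 4.75 kb (excluding the insert). It encodes human proliferating cell nuclear antigen (PCNA) fused to monomeric photoactivatable GFP, together with an SV40 nuclear localization signal. Expression is driven by the CMV promoter, a strong constitutive promoter in most mammalian cell lines. The listed SV40pA sequencing primer suggests that an SV40 polyadenylation signal lies downstream of the fusion. The plasmid is maintained in E. coli at high copy number under kanamycin selection, and the neomycin marker allows G418 selection of stably transfected mammalian cells. No feature table is provided, so the origin of replication, the exact order of the fusion partners and the linker composition are not documented. The numbers in the name probably denote linker lengths in amino acids, but the record does not confirm this, and the cloning method is listed as unknown.

The stated purpose is nuclear localization of a fluorescent marker. PCNA is the DNA polymerase sliding clamp and concentrates at replication sites during S phase, while the SV40 NLS promotes nuclear import of the fusion. Photoactivatable GFP is weakly fluorescent until it is illuminated with violet light, after which it fluoresces brightly under blue-green excitation. This fits the paired values recorded: excitation at 400 and 504 nm, and emission at 515 and 517 nm. A construct of this kind lets a chosen subpopulation of tagged nuclear protein be switched on optically and then followed over time in live cells, for example to study protein mobility and turnover in the nucleus.
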