>Addgene plasmid #57154 | mPA-GFP-PCNA-19-SV40NLS-4 | depositor partial sequence | sequence record 88298 | insert sequence
AGACGTCAGATCCGCTAGCCACCATGGATCCAAAAAAGAAGAGAAAGGTAGATCCAAAAAAGAAGAGAAA
GGTAGATCCAAAAAAGAAGAGAAAGGTACCGGTCGCCACCATGGTGAGCAAGGGCGAGGAGCTGTTCACC
GGGGTGGTGCCCATCCTGGTCGAGCTGGACGGCGACGTAAACGGCCACAAGTTCAGCGTGTCCGGCGAGG
GCGAGGGCGATGCCACCTACGGCAAGCTGACCCTGAAGTTCATCTGCACCACCGGCAAGCTGCCCGTGCC
CTGGCCCACCCTCGTGACCACCTTCAGCTACGGCGTGCAGTGCTTCAGCCGCTACCCCGACCACATGAAG
CAGCACGACTTCTTCAAGTCCGCCATGCCCGAAGGCTACGTCCAGGAGCGCACCATCTTCTTCAAGGACG
ACGGCAACTACAAGACCCGCGCCGAGGTGAAGTTCGAGGGCGACACCCTGGTGAACCGCATCGAGCTGAA
GGGCATCGACTTCAAGGAGGACGGCAACATCCTGGGGCACAAGCTGGAGTACAACTACAACAGCCACAAC
GTCTATATCATGGCCGACAAGCAGAAGAACGGCATCAAGGCCAACTTCAAGATCCGCCACAACATCGAGG
ACGGCAGCGTGCAGCTCGCCGACCACTACCAGCAGAACACCCCCATCGGCGACGGCCCCGTGCTGCTGCC
CGACAACCACTACCTGAGCCACCAGTCCAAGCTGAGCAAAGACCCCAACGAGAAGCGCGATCACATGGTC
CTGCTGGAGTTCGTGACCGCCGCCGGGATCACTCTCGGCATGGACGAGCTGTACAAGTCCGGAGAAGGGC
AAGGGCAAGGGCAAGGGCCGGGCCGCGGCTACGCGTATCGATCCATGTTCGAGGCGCGCCTGGTCCAGGG
CTCCATCCTCAAGAAGGTGTTGGAGGCACTCAAGGACCTCATCAACGAGGCCTGCTGGGATATTAGCTCC
AGCGGTGTAAACCTGCAGAGCATGGACTCGTCCCACGTCTCTTTGGTGCAGCTCACCCTGCGGTCTGAGG
GCTTCGACACCTACCGCTGCGACCGCAACCTGGCCATGGGCGTGAACCTCACCAGTATGTCCAAAATACT
AAAATGCGCCGGCAATGAAGATATCATTACACTAAGGGCCGAAGATAACGCGGATACCTTGGCGCTAGTA
TTTGAAGCACCAAACCAGGAGAAAGTTTCAGACTATGAAATGAAGTTGATGGATTTAGATGTTGAACAAC
TTGGAATTCCAGAACAGGAGTACAGCTGTGTAGTAAAGATGCCTTCTGGTGAATTTGCACGTATATGCCG
AGATCTCAGCCATATTGGAGATGCTGTTGTAATTTCCTGTGCAAAAGACGGAGTGAAATTTTCTGCAAGT
GGAGAACTTGGAAATGGAAACATTAAATTGTCACAGACAAGTAATGTCGATAAAGAGGAGGAAGCTGTTA
CCATAGAGATGAATGAACCAGTTCAACTAACTTTTGCACTGAGGTACCTGAACTTCTTTACAAAAGCCAC
TCCACTCTCTTCAACGGTGACACTCAGTATGTCTGCAGATGTACCCCTTGTTGTAGAGTATAAAATTGCG
GATATGGGACACTTAAAATACTACTTGGCTCCCAAGATCGAGGATGAAGAAGGATCTTAGGGATCCACCG
GATCTAGATAACTGATCATAATCAGCCATACCAC
