>Addgene plasmid #57154 | mPA-GFP-PCNA-19-SV40NLS-4 | addgene partial sequence | sequence record 161141 | EGFP-C 5'-CATGGTCCTGCTGGAGTTCGTG-3'
AGCTGTACAAGTCCGGAGAAGGGCAAGGGCAAGGGCAAGGGCCGGGCCGCGGCTACGCGTATCGATCCAT
GTTCGAGGCGCGCCTGGTCCAGGGCTCCATCCTCAAGAAGGTGTTGGAGGCACTCAAGGACCTCATCAAC
GAGGCCTGCTGGGATATTAGCTCCAGCGGTGTAAACCTGCAGAGCATGGACTCGTCCCACGTCTCTTTGG
TGCAGCTCACCCTGCGGTCTGAGGGCTTCGACACCTACCGCTGCGACCGCAACCTGGCCATGGGCGTGAA
CCTCACCAGTATGTCCAAAATACTAAAATGCGCCGGCAATGAAGATATCATTACACTAAGGGCCGAAGAT
AACGCGGATACCTTGGCGCTAGTATTTGAAGCACCAAACCAGGAGAAAGTTTCAGACTATGAAATGAAGT
TGATGGATTTAGATGTTGAACAACTTGGAATTCCAGAACAGGAGTACAGCTGTGTAGTAAAGATGCCTTC
TGGTGAATTTGCACGTATATGCCGAGATCTCAGCCATATTGGAGATGCTGTTGTAATTTCCTGTGCAAAA
GACGGAGTGAAATTTTCTGCAAGTGGAGAACTTGGAAATGGAAACATTAAATTGTCACAGACAAGTAATG
TCGATAAAGAGGAGGAAGCTGTTACCATAGAGATGAATGAACCAGTTCAACTAACTTTTGCACTGAGGTA
CCTGAACTTCTTTACAAAAGCCACTCCACTCTCTTCAACGGTGACACTCAGTATGTCTGCAGATGTACCC
CTTGTTGTAGAGTATAAAATTGCGGATATGGGACACTTAA
